Addgene plasmid #35394: MSCV-Mycn-IRES-GFP
Depositing lab: Martine Roussel. Depositing organization: St. Jude Children's Research Hospital. Publication: A mouse model of the most aggressive subgroup of human medulloblastoma. Kawauchi D, Robinson G, Uziel T, Gibson P, Rehg J, Gao C, Finkelstein D, Qu C, Pounds S, Ellison DW, Gilbertson RJ, Roussel MF. Cancer Cell. 2012 Feb 14;21(2):168-80. 10.1016/j.ccr.2011.12.023 PubMed 22340591.
Backbone
  Vector backbone: MSCV
  Vector type: Mammalian Expression, Retroviral
  Selectable markers: GFP
Growth in bacteria
  Bacterial resistance: Ampicillin, 100 μg/mL
  Growth temperature: 37°C
  Growth strain: XL1 Blue
  Copy number: High Copy
Gene/Insert 1
  Gene/Insert name: Mycn (alt name: NMyc)
  Species: M. musculus (mouse)
  Entrez Gene: Mycn (a.k.a. N-myc, Nmyc, Nmyc-1, Nmyc1, bHLHe37, c-nmyc)
Gene/Insert 2
  Gene/Insert name: GFP (alt name: green fluorescent protein)
  Species: Aequorea Victoria
Terms and licenses: Academic/Nonprofit Terms; Industry Terms: Not Available to Industry
How to cite: MSCV-Mycn-IRES-GFP was a gift from Martine Roussel (Addgene plasmid # 35394 ; http://n2t.net/addgene:35394 ; RRID:Addgene_35394)
