[The description below was written by a language model from this plasmid's Addgene catalogue record.]
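Description:
MSCV-Mycn-IRES-GFP is a retroviral mammalian expression plasmid built on the MSCV (murine stem cell virus) backbone. It is designed to deliver the mouse Mycn gene (N-Myc, a bHLH transcription factor and proto-oncogene) into target cells together with a fluorescent marker. In bacteria it is maintained as a high-copy plasmid under ampicillin selection. The record provides no feature table, so the specific origin of replication and the exact arrangement of elements are not documented. In MSCV-type vectors, the viral long terminal repeats flank the payload, the 5' LTR serves as the promoter, and a packaging signal allows the transcript to be encapsidated when the plasmid is introduced into a retroviral packaging cell line. No separate internal promoter is listed in the record.

The payload is bicistronic, as the name indicates. The mouse Mycn coding sequence is followed by an internal ribosome entry site (IRES) and GFP from Aequorea victoria. Because the IRES permits cap-independent translation of the second open reading frame from the same mRNA, cells that integrate and express the provirus produce both N-Myc and GFP. GFP is the only selectable marker recorded, so transduced cells are identified or sorted by fluorescence rather than by drug resistance. No epitope tags on Mycn are stated.

The associated publication describes a mouse model of the most aggressive subgroup of human medulloblastoma. This suggests the construct was used for enforced Mycn expression in studies of Myc-family oncogenes in brain tumour formation. The record does not specify the target cell types or the experimental design.
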