>Addgene plasmid #35394 | MSCV-Mycn-IRES-GFP | addgene partial sequence | sequence record 59211 | pLXSN-5
CACTCCTTCTCTAGGCGCCGGAATTGGGATCCCATGCCCAGCTGCACCGCGTCCACCATGCCGGGGATGA
TCTGCAAGAACCCAGACCTCGAGTTTGACTCACTGCAGCCCTGCTTCTACCCGGACGAAGATGACTTCTA
CTTCGGCGGTCCCGACTCGACCCCACCGGGGGAGGACATCTGGAAGAAGTTTGAGCTGCTGCCCACGCCC
CCGTTGTCGCCCAGCCGCGCCTTCCCAGAGCACAGCCCGGAGCCTTCGAATTGGGCTACGGAGATGCTGC
TGCCGGAGGCCGACCTGTGGGGCAACCCGGCCGAGGAGGATGCGTTCGGTCTCGGGGGCCTGGGTGGCCT
CACTCCTAATCCGGTCATCCTTCAGGACTGCATGTGGAGCGGCTTCTCTGCCCGCGAGAAGCTAGAGCGC
GCAGTGAACGAAAAACTACAGCACGGCCACGGGCCCCCGGGCGTCAGCTCAGCCTGCTCGGCTCCCGGAG
TGGGTGCCAGCAGCCCCGGGGGCCGTGCCCTTGGTGGGTCGTCGAGTGCTAGCCACACCGGGGCCACCCT
GCCTACCGACCTCTCCCACCCGGCTGCCGAATGTGTGGACCCCGCCGTGGTCTTCCCCTTCCCGGTGAAC
AAGCGAGAGTCGGCGTCGGTGCCCGCTGCCCCCACTAGCGCCCCGGCGACCAGCGCTGCGGTCACTAGTG
TGTCTGTTCCAGCTACTGCCCCGGTGGCTGCTCCTGCTCGTGCAGGCGGCCGTCCTGCCAGCAGTGGGGA
GGCCAAGGCCCTCAGCACCTCCGGAGAGGATACCTTG
