>Addgene plasmid #35394 | MSCV-Mycn-IRES-GFP | addgene partial sequence | sequence record 59212 | IRES-F 5'-TGGCTCTCCTCAAGCGTATT-3'
TATGGGATCTGATCTGGGGCCTCGGTGCACATGCTTTACATGTGTTTAGTCGAGGTTAAAAAAACGTCTA
GGCCCCCCGAACCACGGGGACGTGGTTTTCCTTTGAAAAACACGATAATACCATGGTGAGCAAGGGCGAG
GAGCTGTTCACCGGGGTGGTGCCCATCCTGGTCGAGCTGGACGGCGACGTAAACGGCCACAAGTTCAGCG
TGTCCGGCGAGGGCGAGGGCGATGCCACCTACGGCAAGCTGACCCTGAAGTTCATCTGCACCACCGGCAA
GCTGCCCGTGCCCTGGCCCACCCTCGTGACCACCCTGACCTACGGCGTGCAGTGCTTCAGCCGCTACCCC
GACCACATGAAGCAGCACGACTTCTTCAAGTCCGCCATGCCCGAAGGCTACGTCCAGGAGCGCACCATCT
TCTTCAAGGACGACGGCAACTACAAGACCCGCGCCGAGGTGAAGTTCGAGGGCGACACCCTGGTGAACCG
CATCGAGCTGAAGGGCATCGACTTCAAGGAGGACGGCAACATCCTGGGGCACAAGCTGGAGTACAACTAC
AACAGCCACAACGTCTATATCATGGCCGACAAGCAGAAGAACGGCATCAAGGTGAACTTCAAGATCCGCC
ACAACATCGAGGACGGCAGCGTGCAGCTCGCCGACCACTACCAGCA
